>Addgene plasmid #196542 | pRK5mycGW-Eps8L2 | addgene full sequence | sequence record 385261 | Addgene NGS Result
GCCTAGGCCTCCAAAAAAGCCTCCTCACTACTTCTGGAATAGCTCAGAGGCCGAGGCGGCCTCGGCCTCT
GCATAAATAAAAAAAATTAGTCAGCCATGGGGCGGAGAATGGGCGGAACTGGGCGGAGTTAGGGGCGGGA
TGGGCGGAGTTAGGGGCGGGACTATGGTTGCTGACTAATTGAGATGCATGCTTTGCATACTTCTGCCTGC
TGGGGAGCCTGGGGACTTTCCACACCTGGTTGCTGACTAATTGAGATGCATGCTTTGCATACTTCTGCCT
GCTGGGGAGCCTGGGGACTTTCCACACCCTAACTGACACACATTCCACAGCTGGTTCTTTCCGCCTCAGA
AGGTACCTAACCAAGTTCCTCTTTCAGAGGTTATTTCAGGCCATGGTGCTGCGCCGAATTAATTCCCGAT
CCAGACATGATAAGATACATTGATGAGTTTGGACAAACCACAACTAGAATGCAGTGAAAAAAATGCTTTA
TTTGTGAAATTTGTGATGCTATTGCTTTATTTGTAACCATTATAAGCTGCAATAAACAAGTTGGGCCATG
GCGGCCAAGCTTCTAATCTAGAATTCCCATCAACCACTTTGTACAAGAAAGCTGGGTGCTGTCCTCCCCC
CTCCTCTGATTCATGGAATGAAACTTGTTCATGAGTTCTTCCAGCTCCGACCCACTTTGCTGCTTCTCCA
GGAAGGCCTTCTGCATGGTGAGCTGGCTGTACACGCGGACGCCCTCCTCGCCGCACACTTTCTTCAGCTC
CTCCTTGTTGAGGGAGAAGAGCTGCGGCCCGGTCAGGATGCCCAGGTTCTCCACGATCCGCGGGCTGAAG
GCCTTGGCTTCCAGCCAGGCGCGGACCTCGTCCGGACCCGACTCGTAGGTGAGCGGCTGGCTCACGGGCT
GGCTGCGCTCCACGCGGAAGTGCCTCTGTGGCTGCGCCCTTATATTCGATATCTTGCGGATGAGCTCGTC
GTTGACCTCGTCCATGTGCTGCATGAGTTCGTCCTTATTGCCCGGGAAGCTTGGGGGTAGCTTGTGGGTC
GGGCTGGCGGGGCCCCAGTACTTCTGACCGGCCTGCTCGAACGGGGCGCCGGCGTCCTCCGGTCGCGCCT
CGCCTAGGATGTTGCAGGGCACGTACCCCGCCTGGCCGCTGCGGCTGCGCAGCTTCCACCACTGCCGGCC
GTCCTCCAGCACCTCTAGGACCTCATCCTTGAGCACCGATAGCTCGTTGGCATTTCGGGCTGTGAAGTCA
TAGAGAATTTTCACATATTTGGCCATGGCTGGTGTTGGCTGGTAGCCCCTGTGAGTATGTGGGGAGCTGA
CTGGTGGTAGGGCATCCCCCGGGGGGGTGGGCTCTGAAGTGGGGCTGTGCTTCTGGGAGTTCCGGATACT
TTGCCTCGACACTGGACTCACCTCCTCGATGGGGGCAGACGCCAGCCCCTCCACCTCCCAGGGGGCCTCC
TGCAGCACATCCACAGGAGGCTCCCAGCCGCTGTGGAACTTGGGCACGTAGAGGGGCACCTGTGGCTCCC
GCGGCCACTCGGAACGGGGCCGCATCCAGCTCTCTCCCAGTGACTCCCACAGCGACATCTCCTTAGGGAC
CAGGTGGCCGCGCAGGAAGTCCACGGCATCTCGGGAGAGCAGTGGGCAGGAGACGGAGCGTGCGATGTCT
GGGCCACTGCAGGTGTTGACGATCAGGTCCAGAGGCCCGAAGAGGAAGTGCACGAGCTCCGCGGCGCTGG
GGTTCTGGATGTGCTTCTGCAGCTTTGCCAGCAAGTTAATCGCCAGCTTGATTTTCTGGAAGCAGTCGAT
GAACTCGCCCTCAGAGGGGGGCCGTGCCCGCAGTGTGAGGACGCCCTCTGCTGGCGCCTTCTTGCCCTTC
TTCTTCCCCTTTTTCCGCTGGTTCAGCTGCTTGAAAGCCTCGGCTGCCTTCTGCAGCCGGGCCACAAACC
ACTCGATGTCGTCCAGGGCGCAGTTGAGGATTTGCGTCTCCTTCTCTATCTTCTGAGCCAGCACGGCCCG
CGGCTCCTCCTGCGACTCCCGACGGCGGAAACCTGGCTCGCTGAGTGGCACCTGCGGGCCCACGCGATTC
TTGGCCTCCGGGGAATCCCCGCCGCGGTGCTGGAAGGGGATGGGCGCCGGGCCCTGGGGAGGAGGCAGGA
TGGACTGCCGCTGCCGAATCTTCTCCTGGTGTCCCTTCAGGGTCTGCGGCCGCATCTTCTTGCCCAGCCG
GCAGTCGGCCAACGCGCTCTCGATGTCCTCGTGCACCAGCTCTGCCTCCACCTCATCGCAGTGGAAGAAG
TGGACATCCGGCTTGCTCTGCTCCGAGTCCTGGCACACGAGCAGCAGCACAGACGGGTAGCGCAGCTGGT
TGAGGACCGTCTGGCTGCGCTGCACCGTGGGCAGCGGGAAGTCTTCCAGCTCCTCCTGTGACTCGATGTC
CAGCAGCCGCAGCGACTGGTCGTTCACCTGCAGCAGCATCTCCTGGGTCCAGATCTTCTCCTTGGAGCTC
AGCTGCACCAGCTTCCGGATGGCGTCGTCCACAGACGTGATGGCTTCGCTCTTGTCCATGATGAATGTGG
CCAGGTGCTGGACGTGGTACTGCGAGGTCTCGTGCATGATGACGTTGGAGTTGGAATACTTCTTCCTCTG
CTCAAACAGGTCCTTGGGGCTCATCTTGGCCACACCGTCGGACCGGCCCAGGCTGCCATTGGTGGCACCC
GGGCAGCAGCTCACGGCCCCGGACTGGCTCAAGCCTGCTTTTTTGTACAAACTTGTTGATGGGGATCCCT
CGAGCAGGTCCTCCTCGCTGATCAGCTTCTGCTCCATGGTGGGATCGATAGAACCGAGGTGCAGTTGGAC
CTGGGAGTGGACACCTGTGGAGAGAAAGGCAAAGTGGATGTTATTCTATAGTGTCACCTAAATCGTATGT
GTATGATACATAAGGTTATGTATTAATTGTAGCCGCGTTCTAACGAAGCCAAGGGGGTGGGCCTATAGAC
TCTATAGGCGGTACTTACGTCACTCTTGGCACGGGGAATCCGCGTTCCAATGCACCGTTCCCGGCCGCGG
AGGCTGGATCGGTCCCGGTGTCTTCTATGGAGGTCAAAACAGCGTGGATGGCGTCTCCAGGCGATCTGAC
GGTTCACTAAACGAGCTCTGCTTATATAGACCTCCCACCGTACACGCCTACCGCCCATTTGCGTCAATGG
GGCGGAGTTGTTACGACATTTTGGAAAGTCCCGTTGATTTTGGTGCCAAAACAAACTCCCATTGACGTCA
ATGGGGTGGAGACTTGGAAATCCCCGTGAGTCAAACCGCTATCCACGCCCATTGATGTACTGCCAAAACC
GCATCACCATGGTAATAGCGATGACTAATACGTAGATGTACTGCCAAGTAGGAAAGTCCCATAAGGTCAT
GTACTGGGCATAATGCCAGGCGGGCCATTTACCGTCATTGACGTCAATAGGGGGCGTACTTGGCATATGA
TACACTTGATGTACTGCCAAGTGGGCAGTTTACCGTAAATACTCCACCCATTGACGTCAATGGAAAGTCC
CTATTGGCGTTACTATGGGAACATACGTCATTATTGACGTCAATGGGCGGGGGTCGTTGGGCGGTCAGCC
AGGCGGGCCATTTACCGTAAGTTATGTAACGCGGAACTCCATATATGGGCTATGAACTAATGACCCCGTA
ATTGATTACTATTAATAACTAGTCAATAATCAATGTCGGGCGAGCTCGAATTAATTCGTAATCATGTCAT
AGCTGTTTCCTGTGTGAAATTGTTATCCGCTCACAATTCCACACAACATACGAGCCGGAAGCATAAAGTG
TAAAGCCTGGGGTGCCTAATGAGTGAGCTAACTCACATTAATTGCGTTGCGCTCACTGCCCGCTTTCCAG
TCGGGAAACCTGTCGTGCCAGCTGCATTAATGAATCGGCCAACGCGCGGGGAGAGGCGGTTTGCGTATTG
GGCGCTCTTCCGCTTCCTCGCTCACTGACTCGCTGCGCTCGGTCGTTCGGCTGCGGCGAGCGGTATCAGC
TCACTCAAAGGCGGTAATACGGTTATCCACAGAATCAGGGGATAACGCAGGAAAGAACATGTGAGCAAAA
GGCCAGCAAAAGGCCAGGAACCGTAAAAAGGCCGCGTTGCTGGCGTTTTTCCATAGGCTCCGCCCCCCTG
ACGAGCATCACAAAAATCGACGCTCAAGTCAGAGGTGGCGAAACCCGACAGGACTATAAAGATACCAGGC
GTTTCCCCCTGGAAGCTCCCTCGTGCGCTCTCCTGTTCCGACCCTGCCGCTTACCGGATACCTGTCCGCC
TTTCTCCCTTCGGGAAGCGTGGCGCTTTCTCATAGCTCACGCTGTAGGTATCTCAGTTCGGTGTAGGTCG
TTCGCTCCAAGCTGGGCTGTGTGCACGAACCCCCCGTTCAGCCCGACCGCTGCGCCTTATCCGGTAACTA
TCGTCTTGAGTCCAACCCGGTAAGACACGACTTATCGCCACTGGCAGCAGCCACTGGTAACAGGATTAGC
AGAGCGAGGTATGTAGGCGGTGCTACAGAGTTCTTGAAGTGGTGGCCTAACTACGGCTACACTAGAAGAA
CAGTATTTGGTATCTGCGCTCTGCTGAAGCCAGTTACCTTCGGAAAAAGAGTTGGTAGCTCTTGATCCGG
CAAACAAACCACCGCTGGTAGCGGTGGTTTTTTTGTTTGCAAGCAGCAGATTACGCGCAGAAAAAAAGGA
TCTCAAGAAGATCCTTTGATCTTTTCTACGGGGTCTGACGCTCAGTGGAACGAAAACTCACGTTAAGGGA
TTTTGGTCATGAGATTATCAAAAAGGATCTTCACCTAGATCCTTTTAAATTAAAAATGAAGTTTTAAATC
AATCTAAAGTATATATGAGTAAACTTGGTCTGACAGTTACCAATGCTTAATCAGTGAGGCACCTATCTCA
GCGATCTGTCTATTTCGTTCATCCATAGTTGCCTGACTCCCCGTCGTGTAGATAACTACGATACGGGAGG
GCTTACCATCTGGCCCCAGTGCTGCAATGATACCGCGAGACCCACGCTCACCGGCTCCAGATTTATCAGC
AATAAACCAGCCAGCCGGAAGGGCCGAGCGCAGAAGTGGTCCTGCAACTTTATCCGCCTCCATCCAGTCT
ATTAATTGTTGCCGGGAAGCTAGAGTAAGTAGTTCGCCAGTTAATAGTTTGCGCAACGTTGTTGCCATTG
CTACAGGCATCGTGGTGTCACGCTCGTCGTTTGGTATGGCTTCATTCAGCTCCGGTTCCCAACGATCAAG
GCGAGTTACATGATCCCCCATGTTGTGCAAAAAAGCGGTTAGCTCCTTCGGTCCTCCGATCGTTGTCAGA
AGTAAGTTGGCCGCAGTGTTATCACTCATGGTTATGGCAGCACTGCATAATTCTCTTACTGTCATGCCAT
CCGTAAGATGCTTTTCTGTGACTGGTGAGTACTCAACCAAGTCATTCTGAGAATAGTGTATGCGGCGACC
GAGTTGCTCTTGCCCGGCGTCAATACGGGATAATACCGCGCCACATAGCAGAACTTTAAAAGTGCTCATC
ATTGGAAAACGTTCTTCGGGGCGAAAACTCTCAAGGATCTTACCGCTGTTGAGATCCAGTTCGATGTAAC
CCACTCGTGCACCCAACTGATCTTCAGCATCTTTTACTTTCACCAGCGTTTCTGGGTGAGCAAAAACAGG
AAGGCAAAATGCCGCAAAAAAGGGAATAAGGGCGACACGGAAATGTTGAATACTCATACTCTTCCTTTTT
CAATATTATTGAAGCATTTATCAGGGTTATTGTCTCATGAGCGGATACATATTTGAATGTATTTAGAAAA
ATAAACAAATAGGGGTTCCGCGCACATTTCCCCGAAAAGTGCCACCTGACGTCTAAGAAACCATTATTAT
CATGACATTAACCTATAAAAATAGGCGTATCACGAGGCCCTTTCGTCTCGCGCGTTTCGGTGATGACGGT
GAAAACCTCTGACACATGCAGCTCCCGGAGACGGTCACAGCTTGTCTGTAAGCGGATGCCGGGAGCAGAC
AAGCCCGTCAGGGCGCGTCAGCGGGTGTTGGCGGGTGTCGGGGCTGGCTTAACTATGCGGCATCAGAGCA
GATTGTACTGAGAGTGCACCATAAAATTGTAAACGTTAATATTTTGTTAAAATTCGCGTTAAATTTTTGT
TAAATCAGCTCATTTTTTAACCAATAGGCCGAAATCGGCAAAATCCCTTATAAATCAAAAGAATAGCCCG
AGATAGGGT
[37 nt withheld, positions 6310-6346]
AAAGAACGTGGACTCCAACGTCAAAGG
[141 nt withheld, positions 6374-6514]
G
[142 nt withheld, positions 6516-6657]
TATGCGGTGTGAAATACCGCACAGATGCGTAAGGAGAAAATACCGCATCAGGCGCCATTCGCCATTCAGG
CTGCGCAACTGTTGGGAAGGGCGATCGGTGCGGGCCTCTTCGCTATTACGCCAGCTGGCGAAAGGGGGAT
GTGCTGCAAGGCGATTAAGTTGGGTAACGCCAGGGTTTTCCCAGTCACGACGTTGTAAAACGACGGCCAG
TGCCAAGCTGTTAACAGCTTTTTGCAAAA
Features (pLannotate 1.2.2; 22 found; start..end, strand, type, name):
    418..552     -  polyA_signal   SV40 poly(A) signal: SV40 polyadenylation signal
    593..617     +  protein_bind   attB2: mutant version of attB; recombination site for the Gateway® BP reaction BP Clonase™
    618..2762    -  CDS            EPS8L2: ES8L2_HUMAN - Also known as EPS8R2. Experimental evidence at protein level: Swiss-Prot protein existence level 1. Stimulates guanine exchange activity of SOS1. May play a role in membrane ruffling and remodeling of the actin cytoskeleton. In the cochlea, is required for stereocilia maintenance in adult hair cells (By similarity). From Homo sapiens (Human).
   2762..2786    -  protein_bind   attB1: mutant version of attB; recombination site for the Gateway® BP reaction BP Clonase™
   2874..2911    -  CDS            IgH signal sequence (fragment): signal sequence from the mouse immunoglobulin heavy chain variable region
   2915..2933    -  promoter       SP6 promoter: promoter for bacteriophage SP6 RNA polymerase
   2985..3028    -  intron         CMV intron (fragment): modified intron A from human cytomegalovirus
   3164..3367    -  promoter       CMV promoter: human cytomegalovirus (CMV) immediate early promoter
   3368..3747    -  enhancer       CMV enhancer: human cytomegalovirus immediate early enhancer
   3800..3816    -  protein_bind   lac operator: The lac repressor binds to the lac operator to inhibit transcription in E. coli. This inhibition can be relieved by adding lactose or isopropyl-β-D-thiogalactopyranoside (IPTG). lac repressor encoded by lacI
   3824..3854    -  promoter       lac promoter: promoter for the E. coli lac operon
   3869..3890    -  protein_bind   CAP binding site: CAP binding activates transcription in the presence of cAMP. E. coli catabolite activator protein
   3903..3995    -  CDS            lacI (fragment): lac repressor; lacI; The lac repressor binds to the lac operator to inhibit transcription in E. coli. This inhibition can be relieved by adding lactose or isopropyl-β-D-thiogalactopyranoside (IPTG).
   4178..4766    -  rep_origin     ori: high-copy-number ColE1/pMB1/pBR322/pUC origin of replication
   4937..5797    -  CDS            AmpR: β-lactamase; bla; confers resistance to ampicillin, carbenicillin, and related antibiotics
   5798..5902    -  promoter       AmpR promoter: bla
   5997..6032    +  CDS            rop (fragment): Rop protein, which maintains plasmids at low copy number; rop
   6134..6183    +  misc_feature   bom (fragment): basis of mobility region from pBR322
   6259..6639    -  rep_origin     M13 ori (sequence partly withheld): M13 bacteriophage origin of replication; arrow indicates direction of (+) strand synthesis
   6658..6709    +  misc_feature   bom (fragment): basis of mobility region from pBR322
   6715..6869    -  CDS            lacZα (fragment): LacZα fragment of β-galactosidase; lacZ fragment
   6888..349     -  promoter       SV40 promoter (across the origin): SV40 enhancer and early promoter
