[The description below was written by a language model from this plasmid's Addgene catalogue record and pLannotate feature annotations shown in this document.]
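Description:
pRK5mycGW-Eps8L2 is a mammalian expression plasmid of about 6.9 kb, built on pRK5mycGW, a Gateway-adapted version of the pRK5 vector that supplies an N-terminal myc epitope. It is maintained in E. coli through a high-copy ColE1/pUC-type origin and selected with ampicillin via the β-lactamase gene and its native promoter. The backbone also carries an M13 phage origin for single-stranded DNA production. Several remnants of earlier cloning vectors are annotated, including a lac promoter/operator and fragments of lacI, lacZα, rop and bom, and these have no evident role in the construct's use.

The payload is the full-length human EPS8L2 coding sequence (roughly 2.1 kb), which was introduced by Gateway recombination and is therefore flanked by attB1 and attB2 sites. Transcription is driven by the human cytomegalovirus immediate-early enhancer and promoter, followed by a fragment of CMV intron A, and terminated by an SV40 polyadenylation signal. An SP6 promoter lies between the CMV elements and the insert and could support in vitro transcription. The catalogue states that the myc tag is fused to the N terminus of the insert, but the automated annotation does not call it as a separate feature. The short "IgH signal sequence" fragment annotated upstream of attB1 is a partial match whose significance the record does not explain. An SV40 enhancer/early promoter region sits downstream of the expression cassette.

The plasmid is intended for expression of myc-tagged full-length Eps8L2 in mammalian cells. EPS8L2 is linked to actin cytoskeleton remodelling, and the associated study examined dorsal actin cables and nuclear positioning during cell migration.
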