Addgene plasmid #196542: pRK5mycGW-Eps8L2
Purpose: Expression of myc-Eps8L2-FL
Depositing lab: Edgar Gomes. Depositing organization: Fundação GIMM- Gulbenkian Institute for Molecular Medicine. Publication: Ctdnep1 and Eps8L2 regulate dorsal actin cables for nuclear positioning during cell migration. Calero-Cuenca FJ, Osorio DS, Carvalho-Marques S, Sridhara SC, Oliveira LM, Jiao Y, Diaz J, Janota CS, Cadot B, Gomes ER. Curr Biol. 2021 Apr 12;31(7):1521-1530.e8. doi: 10.1016/j.cub.2021.01.007. Epub 2021 Feb 9. PubMed 33567288.
Backbone
  Vector backbone: pRK5mycGW
  Vector type: Mammalian Expression
Growth in bacteria
  Bacterial resistance: Ampicillin, 100 μg/mL
  Growth temperature: 37°C
  Growth strain: DH5alpha
  Copy number: High Copy
Gene/Insert
  Gene/Insert name: Eps8L2
  Species: H. sapiens (human)
  Insert size (bp): 2144
  Entrez Gene: EPS8L2 (a.k.a. EPS8R2, MGC3088, FLJ16738, FLJ21935, FLJ22171, MGC126530)
  Tag / fusion protein: myc (N terminal on insert)
  Cloning method: Gateway Cloning
Terms and licenses: Academic/Nonprofit Terms; Industry Terms: Not Available to Industry
How to cite: pRK5mycGW-Eps8L2 was a gift from Edgar Gomes (Addgene plasmid # 196542 ; http://n2t.net/addgene:196542 ; RRID:Addgene_196542)
